Addgene plasmid #136811: pEBTet-SNAP-Cep63
Purpose: Mammalian expression of the centrosomal protein Cep63 N-terminally fused to SNAP-tag
Depositing lab: Kai Johnsson. Depositing organization: Swiss Federal Institute of Technology (EPFL). Publication: Selective chemical crosslinking reveals a Cep57-Cep63-Cep152 centrosomal complex. Lukinavicius G, Lavogina D, Orpinell M, Umezawa K, Reymond L, Garin N, Gonczy P, Johnsson K. Curr Biol. 2013 Feb 4;23(3):265-70. doi: 10.1016/j.cub.2012.12.030. Epub 2013 Jan 17. PubMed 23333316.
Backbone
  Vector backbone: pEBTet
  Backbone size w/o insert (bp): 11262
  Vector type: Mammalian Expression
  Selectable markers: Puromycin
Growth in bacteria
  Bacterial resistance: Ampicillin, 100 μg/mL
  Growth temperature: 37°C
  Growth strain: DH5alpha
  Copy number: High Copy
Gene/Insert
  Gene/Insert name: SNAP-Cep63
  Species: H. sapiens (human), Synthetic
  Insert size (bp): 2361
  Entrez Gene: CEP63 (a.k.a. SCKL6)
  Promoter: CMV-TetO2
  Tag / fusion protein: FLAG-tag / His-tag (N terminal on insert)
  Cloning method: Gateway Cloning
  Sequencing primers: 5′ CMV_Fwd; 3′ BGH_Rev
Terms and licenses: Academic/Nonprofit Terms; Industry Terms: Not Available to Industry
How to cite: pEBTet-SNAP-Cep63 was a gift from Kai Johnsson (Addgene plasmid # 136811 ; http://n2t.net/addgene:136811 ; RRID:Addgene_136811)
