[The description below was written by a language model from this plasmid's Addgene catalogue record and pLannotate feature annotations shown in this document.]
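Description:
pEBTet-SNAP-Cep63 is an episomal, tetracycline-regulated mammalian expression plasmid built on the pEBTet backbone. It is maintained in E. coli through a high-copy ColE1/pUC-type origin and an ampicillin resistance gene. In mammalian cells the Epstein-Barr virus oriP origin together with an EBNA1 coding sequence allows the plasmid to replicate and persist extrachromosomally. An SV40 promoter-driven puromycin N-acetyltransferase cassette with an SV40 polyadenylation signal provides selection for cells that carry it. Short remnants of pBR322 (tetracycline resistance, bom) and of neighbouring EBV genes are annotated as backbone fragments.

The payload is human CEP63, a centrosomal protein involved in centriole duplication, inserted by Gateway recombination between attB1 and attB2 sites. It is fused at its N terminus to SNAP-tag, which the feature table annotates as an MGMT fragment because SNAP-tag is an engineered derivative of that human alkyltransferase and covalently couples to benzylguanine substrates. The catalogue lists N-terminal FLAG and His tags; only the His tag, directly upstream of SNAP, is annotated. Expression is driven by a CMV enhancer/promoter carrying two tet operator sites (CMV-TetO2) and terminated by the bGH polyadenylation signal. A separate cassette on the same plasmid (RSV promoter, SV40 promoter fragment, rabbit β-globin intron, tetR, SV40 poly(A)) supplies the Tet repressor. Transcription is therefore held off until tetracycline or doxycycline releases TetR from the operators.

The associated publication title points to use in SNAP-based chemical crosslinking to study a Cep57-Cep63-Cep152 centrosomal complex. The depositor and sequencing-derived records differ by about 120 nt, with oriP annotated as shorter in the sequenced version and somewhat different extents of CEP63 matched.
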