Features (pLannotate 1.2.2; 31 found; start..end, strand, type, name):
     85..196     +  polyA_signal   bGH poly(A) signal: bovine growth hormone polyadenylation signal
    737..2526    -  rep_origin     oriP: Epstein-Barr virus oriP replication origin (Yates et al., 2000)
   2527..2745    -  CDS            gL (fragment): GL_EBVB9 - Experimental evidence at protein level: Swiss-Prot protein existence level 1. The heterodimer glycoprotein H-glycoprotein L is required for the fusion of viral and plasma membranes leading to virus entry into the host cell. Acts as a functional inhibitor of gH and maintains gH in an inhibited form. Upon binding to host integrins, gL dissociates from gH leading to activation of the viral fusion glycoproteins gB and gH. Fusion of EBV with B-lymphocytes requires the additional receptor- binding protein gp42, which forms a complex with gH/gL. The heterodimer gH/gL targets also host EPHA
   2828..4755    -  CDS            EBNA1 (fragment): Epstein-Barr nuclear antigen 1, also known as EBNA-1 crucial for latent viral infection, and for episomal amplification of vectors containing the oriP origin (Okita et al., 2013)
   4793..5137    -  CDS            BRRF2_EBVB9 (fragment): Protein inferred from homology: Swiss-Prot protein existence level 3. From Epstein-Barr virus (strain B95-8) (HHV-4) (Human herpesvirus 4).
   5140..5163    -  promoter       tet promoter (fragment): E. coli promoter for tetracycline efflux protein gene
   5276..5380    +  promoter       AmpR promoter: bla
   5381..6241    +  CDS            AmpR: β-lactamase; bla; confers resistance to ampicillin, carbenicillin, and related antibiotics
   6412..7000    +  rep_origin     ori: high-copy-number ColE1/pMB1/pBR322/pUC origin of replication
   7046..7169    -  CDS            TcR (fragment): tetracycline efflux protein; tet; confers resistance to tetracycline
   7207..7504    +  promoter       SV40 promoter: SV40 enhancer and early promoter
   7581..8180    +  CDS            PuroR: puromycin N-acetyltransferase; pac from Streptomyces alboniger; confers resistance to puromycin
   8271..8405    +  polyA_signal   SV40 poly(A) signal: SV40 polyadenylation signal
   8527..8579    -  misc_feature   bom (fragment): basis of mobility region from pBR322
   8710..8803    +  ncRNA          Retro dr1: Accession: RF00214 - Retrovirus direct repeat 1 (dr1)
   8839..9100    +  promoter       RSV promoter: Rous sarcoma virus enhancer/promoter
   9126..9186    +  promoter       SV40 promoter (fragment): SV40 early promoter
   9217..9789    +  intron         β-globin intron: intron from rabbit β-globin gene
   9844..9862    +  promoter       T7 promoter: promoter for bacteriophage T7 RNA polymerase
   9873..10493   +  CDS            tetR: TETR2_ECOLX - Experimental evidence at protein level: Swiss-Prot protein existence level 1. TetR is the repressor of the tetracycline resistance element; its N-terminal region forms a helix-turn-helix structure and binds DNA. Binding of tetracycline to TetR reduces the repressor affinity for the tetracycline resistance gene (tetA) promoter operator sites. From Escherichia coli.
  10535..10656   +  polyA_signal   SV40 poly(A) signal: SV40 polyadenylation signal
  10711..11090   +  enhancer       CMV enhancer: human cytomegalovirus immediate early enhancer
  11091..11294   +  promoter       CMV promoter: human cytomegalovirus (CMV) immediate early promoter
  11296..11315   +  promoter       PLtetO-1 promoter (fragment): modified phage lambda PL promoter with tet operator sites (Lutz and Bujard, 1997)
  11317..11336   +  promoter       PLtetO-1 promoter (fragment): modified phage lambda PL promoter with tet operator sites (Lutz and Bujard, 1997)
  11344..11377   +  promoter       TRE3GV promoter (fragment): 3rd-generation Tet-responsive promoter that can be activated by binding of Tet-On® 3G, optimized for retroviral and lentiviral vectors
  11493..11510   +  CDS            9xHis (fragment): 9xHis affinity tag
  11511..12053   +  CDS            MGMT (fragment): MGMT_HUMAN - Experimental evidence at protein level: Swiss-Prot protein existence level 1. Involved in the cellular defense against the biological effects of O6-methylguanine (O6-MeG) and O4-methylthymine (O4-MeT) in DNA. Repairs the methylated nucleobase in DNA by stoichiometrically transferring the methyl group to a cysteine residue in the enzyme. This is a suicide reaction: the enzyme is irreversibly inactivated. From Homo sapiens (Human).
  12097..12117   +  protein_bind   attB1: mutant version of attB; core recombination site for the Gateway® BP reaction BP Clonase™
  12123..13451   +  CDS            CEP63 (fragment) (sequence partly withheld): CEP63_HUMAN - Experimental evidence at protein level: Swiss-Prot protein existence level 1. Required for normal spindle assembly. Plays a key role in mother-centriole-dependent centriole duplication; the function seems also to involve CEP152, CDK5RAP2 and WDR62 through a stepwise assembled complex at the centrosome that recruits CDK2 required for centriole duplication. Reported to be required for centrosomal recruitment of CEP152; however, this function has been questioned (PubMed:21983783, PubMed:26297806). Also recruits CDK1 to centrosomes (PubMed:21406398). Plays a role in DNA damage respon
  13613..14      -  protein_bind   attB2 (across the origin): mutant version of attB; recombination site for the Gateway® BP reaction BP Clonase™
>Addgene plasmid #136811 | pEBTet-SNAP-Cep63 | depositor full sequence | sequence record 264054 | Full Sequence
TTGTACAAAGTGGTGATGGCAGCTAGCGGCGCGCCCGGCCGCTCGAGTCTAGAGGGCCCGTTTAAACCCG
CTGATCAGCCTCGACTGTGCCTTCTAGTTGCCAGCCATCTGTTGTTTGCCCCTCCCCCGTGCCTTCCTTG
ACCCTGGAAGGTGCCACTCCCACTGTCCTTTCCTAATAAAATGAGGAAATTGCATCGCATTGTCTGAGTA
GGTGTCATTCTATTCTGGGGGGTGGGGTGGGGCAGGACAGCAAGGGGGAGGATTGGGAAGACAATAGCAG
GCTAGAGGATCGATCCCCGCCCCGGACGAACTAAACCTGACTACGACATCTCTGCCCCTTCTTCGCGGGG
CAGTGCATGTAATCCCTTCAGTTGGTTGGTACAACTTGCCAACTGGGCCCTGTTCCACATGTGACACGGG
GGGGGACCAAACACAAAGGGGTTCTCTGACTGTAGTTGACATCCTTATAAATGGATGTGCACATTTGCCA
ACACTGAGTGGCTTTCATCCTGGAGCAGACTTTGCAGTCTGTGGACTGCAACACAACATTGCCTTTATGT
GTAACTCTTGGCTGAAGCTCTTACACCAATGCTGGGGGACATGTACCTCCCAGGGGCCCAGGAAGACTAC
GGGAGGCTACACCAACGTCAATCAGAGGGGCCTGTGTAGCTACCGATAAGCGGACCCTCAAGAGGGCATT
AGCAATAGTGTTTATAAGGCCCCCTTGTTAACCCTAAACGGGTAGCATATGCTTCCCGGGTAGTAGTATA
TACTATCCAGACTAACCCTAATTCAATAGCATATGTTACCCAACGGGAAGCATATGCTATCGAATTAGGG
TTAGTAAAAGGGTCCTAAGGAACAGCGATATCTCCCACCCCATGAGCTGTCACGGTTTTATTTACATGGG
GTCAGGATTCCACGAGGGTAGTGAACCATTTTAGTCACAAGGGCAGTGGCTGAAGATCAAGGAGCGGGCA
GTGAACTCTCCTGAATCTTCGCCTGCTTCTTCATTCTCCTTCGTTTAGCTAATAGAATAACTGCTGAGTT
GTGAACAGTAAGGTGTATGTGAGGTGCTCGAAAACAAGGTTTCAGGTGACGCCCCCAGAATAAAATTTGG
ACGGGGGGTTCAGTGGTGGCATTGTGCTATGACACCAATATAACCCTCACAAACCCCTTGGGCAATAAAT
ACTAGTGTAGGAATGAAACATTCTGAATATCTTTAACAATAGAAATCCATGGGGTGGGGACAAGCCGTAA
AGACTGGATGTCCATCTCACACGAATTTATGGCTATGGGCAACACATAATCCTAGTGCAATATGATACTG
GGGTTATTAAGATGTGTCCCAGGCAGGGACCAAGACAGGTGAACCATGTTGTTACACTCTATTTGTAACA
AGGGGAAAGAGAGTGGACGCCGACAGCAGCGGACTCCACTGGTTGTCTCTAACACCCCCGAAAATTAAAC
GGGGCTCCACGCCAATGGGGCCCATAAACAAAGACAAGTGGCCACTCTTTTTTTTGAAATTGTGGAGTGG
GGGCACGCGTCAGCCCCCACACGCCGCCCTGCGGTTTTGGACTGTAAAATAAGGGTGTAATAACTTGGCT
GATTGTAACCCCGCTAACCACTGCGGTCAAACCACTTGCCCACAAAACCACTAATGGCACCCCGGGGAAT
ACCTGCATAAGTAGGTGGGCGGGCCAAGATAGGGGCGCGATTGCTGCGATCTGGAGGACAAATTACACAC
ACTTGCGCCTGAGCGCCAAGCACAGGGTTGTTGGTCCTCATATTCACGAGGTCGCTGAGAGCACGGTGGG
CTAATGTTGCCATGGGTAGCATATACTACCCAAATATCTGGATAGCATATGCTATCCTAATCTATATCTG
GGTAGCATAGGCTATCCTAATCTATATCTGGGTAGCATATGCTATCCTAATCTATATCTGGGTAGTATAT
GCTATCCTAATTTATATCTGGGTAGCATAGGCTATCCTAATCTATATCTGGGTAGCATATGCTATCCTAA
TCTATATCTGGGTAGTATATGCTATCCTAATCTGTATCCGGGTAGCATATGCTATCCTAATAGAGATTAG
GGTAGTATATGCTATCCTAATTTATATCTGGGTAGCATATACTACCCAAATATCTGGATAGCATATGCTA
TCCTAATCTATATCTGGGTAGCATATGCTATCCTAATCTATATCTGGGTAGCATAGGCTATCCTAATCTA
TATCTGGGTAGCATATGCTATCCTAATCTATATCTGGGTAGTATATGCTATCCTAATTTATATCTGGGTA
GCATAGGCTATCCTAATCTATATCTGGGTAGCATATGCTATCCTAATCTATATCTGGGTAGTATATGCTA
TCCTAATCTGTATCCGGGTAGCATATGCTATCCTCATGCATATACAGTCAGCATATGATACCCAGTAGTA
GAGTGGGAGTGCTATCCTTTGCATATGCCGCCACCTCCCAAGGGGGCGTGAATTTTCGCTGCTTGTCCTT
TTCCTGCTGGTTGCTCCCATTCTTAGGTGAATTTAAGGAGGCCAGGCTAAAGCCGTCGCATGTCTGATTG
CTCACCAGGTAAATGTCGCTAATGTTTTCCAACGCGAGAAGGTGTTGAGCGCGGAGCTGAGTGACGTGAC
AACATGGGTATGCCCAATTGCCCCATGTTGGGAGGACGAAAATGGTGACAAGACAGATGGCCAGAAATAC
ACCAACAGCACGCATGATGTCTACTGGGGATTTATTCTTTAGTGCGGGGGAATACACGGCTTTTAATACG
ATTGAGGGCGTCTCCTAACAAGTTACATCACTCCTGCCCTTCCTCACCCTCATCTCCATCACCTCCTTCA
TCTCCGTCATCTCCGTCATCACCCTCCGCGGCAGCCCCTTCCACCATAGGTGGAAACCAGGGAGGCAAAT
CTACTCCATCGTCAAAGCTGCACACAGTCACCCTGATATTGCAGGTAGGAGCGGGCTTTGTCATAACAAG
GTCCTTAATCGCATCCTTCAAAACCTCAGCAAATATATGAGTTTGTAAAAAGACCATGAAATAACAGACA
ATGGACTCCCTTAGCGGGCCAGGTTGTGGGCCGGGTCCAGGGGCCATTCCAAAGGGGAGACGACTCAATG
GTGTAAGACGACATTGTGGAATAGCAAGGGCAGTTCCTCGCCTTAGGTTGTAAAGGGAGGTCTTACTACC
TCCATATACGAACACACCGGCGACCCAAGTTCCTTCGTCGGTAGTCCTTTCTACGTGACTCCTAGCCAGG
AGAGCTCTTAAACCTTCTGCAATGTTCTCAAATTTCGGGTTGGAACCTCCTTGACCACGATGCTTTTCCA
AACCACCCTCCTTTTTTGCGCCCTGCCTCCATCACCCTGACCCCGGGGTCCAGTGCTTGGGCCTTCTCCT
GGGTCATCTGCGGGGCCCTGCTCTATCGCTCCCGGGGGCACGTCAGGCTCACCATCTGGGCCACCTTCTT
GGTGGTATTCAAAATAATCGGCTTCCCCTACAGGGTGGAAAAATGGCCTTCTACCTGGAGGGGGCCTGCG
CGGTGGAGACCCGGATGATGATGACTGACTACTGGGACTCCTGGGCCTCTTTTCTCCACGTCCACGACCT
CTCCCCCTGGCTCTTTCACGACTTCCCCCCCTGGCTCTTTCACGTCCTCTACCCCGGCGGCCTCCACTAC
CTCCTCGACCCCGGCCTCCACTACCTCCTCGACCCCGGCCTCCACTGCCTCCTCGACCCCGGCCTCCACC
TCCTGCTCCTGCCCCTCCTGCTCCTGCCCCTCCTCCTGCTCCTGCCCCTCCTGCCCCTCCTGCTCCTGCC
CCTCCTGCCCCTCCTGCTCCTGCCCCTCCTGCCCCTCCTGCTCCTGCCCCTCCTGCCCCTCCTCCTGCTC
CTGCCCCTCCTGCCCCTCCTCCTGCTCCTGCCCCTCCTGCCCCTCCTGCTCCTGCCCCTCCTGCCCCTCC
TGCTCCTGCCCCTCCTGCCCCTCCTGCTCCTGCCCCTCCTGCTCCTGCCCCTCCTGCTCCTGCCCCTCCT
GCTCCTGCCCCTCCTGCCCCTCCTGCCCCTCCTCCTGCTCCTGCCCCTCCTGCTCCTGCCCCTCCTGCCC
CTCCTGCCCCTCCTGCTCCTGCCCCTCCTCCTGCTCCTGCCCCTCCTGCCCCTCCTGCCCCTCCTCCTGC
TCCTGCCCCTCCTGCCCCTCCTCCTGCTCCTGCCCCTCCTCCTGCTCCTGCCCCTCCTGCCCCTCCTGCC
CCTCCTCCTGCTCCTGCCCCTCCTGCCCCTCCTCCTGCTCCTGCCCCTCCTCCTGCTCCTGCCCCTCCTG
CCCCTCCTGCCCCTCCTCCTGCTCCTGCCCCTCCTCCTGCTCCTGCCCCTCCTGCCCCTCCTGCCCCTCC
TGCCCCTCCTCCTGCTCCTGCCCCTCCTCCTGCTCCTGCCCCTCCTGCTCCTGCCCCTCCCGCTCCTGCT
CCTGCTCCTGTTCCACCGTGGGTCCCTTTGCAGCCAATGCAACTTGGACGTTTTTGGGGTCTCCGGACAC
CATCTCTATGTCTTGGCCCTGATCCTGAGCCGCCCGGGGCTCCTGGTCTTCCGCCTCCTCGTCCTCGTCC
TCTTCCCCGTCCTCGTCCATGGTTATCACCCCCTCTTCTTTGAGGTCCACTGCCGCCGGAGCCTTCTGGT
CCAGATGTGTCTCCCTTCTCTCCTAGGCCATTTCCAGGTCCTGTACCTGGCCCCTCGTCAGACATGATTC
ACACTAAAAGAGATCAATAGACATCTTTATTAGACGACGCTCAGTGAATACAGGGAGTGCAGACTCCTGC
CCCCTCCAACAGCCCCCCCACCCTCATCCCCTTCATGGTCGCTGTCAGACAGATCCAGGTCTGAAAATTC
CCCATCCTCCGAACCATCCTCGTCCTCATCACCAATTACTCGCAGCCCGGAAAACTCCCGCTGAACATCC
TCAAGATTTGCGTCCTGAGCCTCAAGCCAGGCCTCAAATTCCTCGTCCCCCTTTTTGCTGGACGGTAGGG
ATGGGGATTCTCGGGACCCCTCCTCTTCCTCTTCAAGGTCACCAGACAGAGATGCTACTGGGGCAACGGA
AGAAAAGCTGGGTGCGGCCTGTGAGGATCAGCTTATCGATGATAAGCTGTCAAACATGAGAATTCTTGAA
GACGAAAGGGCCTCGTGATACGCCTATTTTTATAGGTTAATGTCATGATAATAATGGTTTCTTAGACGTC
AGGTGGCACTTTTCGGGGAAATGTGCGCGGAACCCCTATTTGTTTATTTTTCTAAATACATTCAAATATG
TATCCGCTCATGAGACAATAACCCTGATAAATGCTTCAATAATATTGAAAAAGGAAGAGTATGAGTATTC
AACATTTCCGTGTCGCCCTTATTCCCTTTTTTGCGGCATTTTGCCTTCCTGTTTTTGCTCACCCAGAAAC
GCTGGTGAAAGTAAAAGATGCTGAAGATCAGTTGGGTGCACGAGTGGGTTACATCGAACTGGATCTCAAC
AGCGGTAAGATCCTTGAGAGTTTTCGCCCCGAAGAACGTTTTCCAATGATGAGCACTTTTAAAGTTCTGC
TATGTGGCGCGGTATTATCCCGTGTTGACGCCGGGCAAGAGCAACTCGGTCGCCGCATACACTATTCTCA
GAATGACTTGGTTGAGTACTCACCAGTCACAGAAAAGCATCTTACGGATGGCATGACAGTAAGAGAATTA
TGCAGTGCTGCCATAACCATGAGTGATAACACTGCGGCCAACTTACTTCTGACAACGATCGGAGGACCGA
AGGAGCTAACCGCTTTTTTGCACAACATGGGGGATCATGTAACTCGCCTTGATCGTTGGGAACCGGAGCT
GAATGAAGCCATACCAAACGACGAGCGTGACACCACGATGCCTGCAGCAATGGCAACAACGTTGCGCAAA
CTATTAACTGGCGAACTACTTACTCTAGCTTCCCGGCAACAATTAATAGACTGGATGGAGGCGGATAAAG
TTGCAGGACCACTTCTGCGCTCGGCCCTTCCGGCTGGCTGGTTTATTGCTGATAAATCTGGAGCCGGTGA
GCGTGGGTCTCGCGGTATCATTGCAGCACTGGGGCCAGATGGTAAGCCCTCCCGTATCGTAGTTATCTAC
ACGACGGGGAGTCAGGCAACTATGGATGAACGAAATAGACAGATCGCTGAGATAGGTGCCTCACTGATTA
AGCATTGGTAACTGTCAGACCAAGTTTACTCATATATACTTTAGATTGATTTAAAACTTCATTTTTAATT
TAAAAGGATCTAGGTGAAGATCCTTTTTGATAATCTCATGACCAAAATCCCTTAACGTGAGTTTTCGTTC
CACTGAGCGTCAGACCCCGTAGAAAAGATCAAAGGATCTTCTTGAGATCCTTTTTTTCTGCGCGTAATCT
GCTGCTTGCAAACAAAAAAACCACCGCTACCAGCGGTGGTTTGTTTGCCGGATCAAGAGCTACCAACTCT
TTTTCCGAAGGTAACTGGCTTCAGCAGAGCGCAGATACCAAATACTGTCCTTCTAGTGTAGCCGTAGTTA
GGCCACCACTTCAAGAACTCTGTAGCACCGCCTACATACCTCGCTCTGCTAATCCTGTTACCAGTGGCTG
CTGCCAGTGGCGATAAGTCGTGTCTTACCGGGTTGGACTCAAGACGATAGTTACCGGATAAGGCGCAGCG
GTCGGGCTGAACGGGGGGTTCGTGCACACAGCCCAGCTTGGAGCGAACGACCTACACCGAACTGAGATAC
CTACAGCGTGAGCTATGAGAAAGCGCCACGCTTCCCGAAGGGAGAAAGGCGGACAGGTATCCGGTAAGCG
GCAGGGTCGGAACAGGAGAGCGCACGAGGGAGCTTCCAGGGGGAAACGCCTGGTATCTTTATAGTCCTGT
CGGGTTTCGCCACCTCTGACTTGAGCGTCGATTTTTGTGATGCTCGTCAGGGGGGCGGAGCCTATGGAAA
AACGCCAGCAACGCGGCCTTTTTACGGTTCCTGGCCTTTTGCTGGCCTTGAAGCTGTCCCTGATGGTCGT
CATCTACCTGCCTGGACAGCATGGCCTGCAACGCGGGCATCCCGATGCCGCCGGAAGCGAGAAGAATCAT
AATGGGGAAGGCCATCCAGCCTCGCGTCGAACTAGATGATCCGGCTGTGGAATGTGTGTCAGTTAGGGTG
TGGAAAGTCCCCAGGCTCCCCAGCAGGCAGAAGTATGCAAAGCATGCATCTCAATTAGTCAGCAACCAGG
TGTGGAAAGTCCCCAGGCTCCCCAGCAGGCAGAAGTATGCAAAGCATGCATCTCAATTAGTCAGCAACCA
TAGTCCCGCCCCTAACTCCGCCCATCCCGCCCCTAACTCCGCCCAGTTCCGCCCATTCTCCGCCCCATGG
CTGACTAATTTTTTTTATTTATGCAGAGGCCGAGGCCGCCTCGGCCTCTGAGCTATTCCAGAAGTAGTGA
GGAGGCTTTTTTGGAGGGTGACCGCCACGACCGGTGCCGCCACCATCCCCTGACCCACGCCCCTGACCCC
TCACAAGGAGACGACCTTCCATGACCGAGTACAAGCCCACGGTGCGCCTCGCCACCCGCGACGACGTCCC
CCGGGCCGTACGCACCCTCGCCGCCGCGTTCGCCGACTACCCCGCCACGCGCCACACCGTCGACCCCGAC
CGCCACATCGAACGCGTCACCGAGCTGCAAGAACTCTTCCTCACGCGCGTCGGGCTCGACATCGGCAAGG
TGTGGGTCGCGGACGACGGCGCCGCGGTGGCGGTCTGGACCACGCCGGAGAGCGTCGAAGCGGGGGCGGT
GTTCGCCGAGATCGGCCCGCGCATGGCCGAGTTGAGCGGTTCCCGGCTGGCCGCGCAGCAACAGATGGAA
GGCCTCCTGGCGCCGCACCGGCCCAAGGAGCCCGCGTGGTTCCTGGCCACCGTCGGCGTCTCGCCCGACC
ACCAGGGCAAGGGTCTGGGCAGCGCCGTCGTGCTCCCCGGAGTGGAGGCGGCCGAGCGCGCCGGGGTGCC
CGCCTTCCTGGAGACCTCCGCGCCCCGCAACCTCCCCTTCTACGAGCGGCTCGGCTTCACCGTCACCGCC
GACGTCGAGGTGCCCGAAGGACCGCGCACCTGGTGCATGACCCGCAAGCCCGGTGCCTGACGCCCGCCCC
ACGACCCGCAGCGCCCGACCGAAAGGAGCGCACGACCCGGTCCGACGCGGCCCGACGGGTCCGAGGGGGG
TCGACCTCGAAACTTGTTTATTGCAGCTTATAATGGTTACAAATAAAGCAATAGCATCACAAATTTCACA
AATAAAGCATTTTTTTCACTGCATTCTAGTTGTGGTTTGTCCAAACTCATCAATGTATCTTATCATGTCT
GGATCTGATCCGAACCCCTTCCTCGACCAATTCTCATGTTTGACAGCTTATCATCGCAGATCCGGGCAAC
GTTGTTGCCATTGCTCGACCAATTCTCATGTTTGACAGCTTATCATCGCAGATCCGTATGGTGCACTCTC
AGTACAATCTGCTCTGATGCCGCATAGTTAAGCCAGTATCTGCTCCCTGCTTGTGTGTTGGAGGTCGCTG
AGTAGTGCGCGAGCAAAATTTAAGCTACAACAAGGCAAGGCTTGACCGACAATTGCATGAAGAATCTGCT
TAGGGTTAGGCGTTTTGCGCTGCTTCGCGATGTACGGGCCAGATATACGCGTATCTGAGGGGACTAGGGT
GTGTTTAGGCGAAAAGCGGGGCTTCGGTTGTACGCGGTTAGGAGTCCCCTCAGGATATAGTAGTTTCGCT
TTTGCATAGGGAGGGGGAAATGTAGTCTTATGCAATACTCTTGTAGTCTTGCAACATGGTAACGATGAGT
TAGCAACATGCCTTACAAGGAGAGAAAAAGCACCGTGCATGCCGATTGGTGGAAGTAAGGTGGTACGATC
GTGCCTTATTAGGAAGGCAACAGACGGGTCTGACATGGATTGGACGAACCACTGAATTCCGCATTGCAGA
GATATTGTATTTAAGTGCCTAGCTCGATACAATAAACGCCATTTGACCATTCACCACATTGGTGTGCACC
TCCAAGCTGGCCGGGGATCCTCTAGGGCCTCTGAGCTATTCCAGAAGTAGTGAAGAGGCTTTTTTGGAGG
CCTAGGCTTTTGCAAAAAGCTCCGGATCGATCCTGAGAACTTCAGGGTGAGTTTGGGGACCCTTGATTGT
TCTTTCTTTTTCGCTATTGTAAAATTCATGTTATATGGAGGGGGCAAAGTTTTCAGGGTGTTGTTTAGAA
TGGGAAGATGTCCCTTGTATCACCATGGACCCTCATGATAATTTTGTTTCTTTCACTTTCTACTCTGTTG
ACAACCATTGTCTCCTCTTATTTTCTTTTCATTTTCTGTAACTTTTTCGTTAAACTTTAGCTTGCATTTG
TAACGAATTTTTAAATTCACTTTTGTTTATTTGTCAGATTGTAAGTACTTTCTCTAATCACTTTTTTTTC
AAGGCAATCAGGGTATATTATATTGTACTTCAGCACAGTTTTAGAGAACAATTGTTATAATTAAATGATA
AGGTAGAATATTTCTGCATATAAATTCTGGCTGGCGTGGAAATATTCTTATTGGTAGAAACAACTACATC
CTGGTCATCATCCTGCCTTTCTCTTTATGGTTACAATGATATACACTGTTTGAGATGAGGATAAAATACT
CTGAGTCCAAACCGGGCCCCTCTGCTAACCATGTTCATGCCTTCTTCTTTTTCCTACAGCTCCTGGGCAA
CGTGCTGGTTATTGTGCTGTCTCATCATTTTGGCAAAGAATTGTAATACGACTCACTATAGGGCGAATTG
ATATGTCTAGATTAGATAAAAGTAAAGTGATTAACAGCGCATTAGAGCTGCTTAATGAGGTCGGAATCGA
AGGTTTAACAACCCGTAAACTCGCCCAGAAGCTAGGTGTAGAGCAGCCTACATTGTATTGGCATGTAAAA
AATAAGCGGGCTTTGCTCGACGCCTTAGCCATTGAGATGTTAGATAGGCACCATACTCACTTTTGCCCTT
TAGAAGGGGAAAGCTGGCAAGATTTTTTACGTAATAACGCTAAAAGTTTTAGATGTGCTTTACTAAGTCA
TCGCGATGGAGCAAAAGTACATTTAGGTACACGGCCTACAGAAAAACAGTATGAAACTCTCGAAAATCAA
TTAGCCTTTTTATGCCAACAAGGTTTTTCACTAGAGAATGCATTATATGCACTCAGCGCTGTGGGGCATT
TTACTTTAGGTTGCGTATTGGAAGATCAAGAGCATCAAGTCGCTAAAGAAGAAAGGGAAACACCTACTAC
TGATAGTATGCCGCCATTATTACGACAAGCTATCGAATTATTTGATCACCAAGGTGCAGAGCCAGCCTTC
TTATTCGGCCTTGAATTGATCATATGCGGATTAGAAAAACAACTTAAATGTGAAAGTGGGTCCGCGTACA
GCGGATCCCGGGAATTCAGATCTTATTAAAGCAGAACTTGTTTATTGCAGCTTATAATGGTTACAAATAA
AGCAATAGCATCACAAATTTCACAAATAAAGCATTTTTTTCACTGCATTCTAGTTGTGGTTTGTCCAAAC
TCATCAATGTATCTTATCATGTCTGGTCGAATCCATGGCGCAGAACTGGTAGGTATGGAAGATCCGCGTT
GACATTGATTATTGACTAGTTATTAATAGTAATCAATTACGGGGTCATTAGTTCATAGCCCATATATGGA
GTTCCGCGTTACATAACTTACGGTAAATGGCCCGCCTGGCTGACCGCCCAACGACCCCCGCCCATTGACG
TCAATAATGACGTATGTTCCCATAGTAACGCCAATAGGGACTTTCCATTGACGTCAATGGGTGGAGTATT
TACGGTAAACTGCCCACTTGGCAGTACATCAAGTGTATCATATGCCAAGTACGCCCCCTATTGACGTCAA
TGACGGTAAATGGCCCGCCTGGCATTATGCCCAGTACATGACCTTATGGGACTTTCCTACTTGGCAGTAC
ATCTACGTATTAGTCATCGCTATTACCATGGTGATGCGGTTTTGGCAGTACATCAATGGGCGTGGATAGC
GGTTTGACTCACGGGGATTTCCAAGTCTCCACCCCATTGACGTCAATGGGAGTTTGTTTTGGCACCAAAA
TCAACGGGACTTTCCAAAATGTCGTAACAACTCCGCCCCATTGACGCAAATGGGCGGTAGGCGTGTACGG
TGGGAGGTCTATATAAGCAGAGCTCTCCCTATCAGTGATAGAGATCTCCCTATCAGTGATAGAGATCGTC
GACGAGCTCGTTTAGTGAACCGTCAGATCGCCTGGAGACGCCATCCACGCTGTTTTGACCTCCATAGAAG
ACACCGGGACCGATCCAGCCTCCGGACTCTAGCGTTTAAACTTAAGCTTACCACCATGGATTATAAAGAC
GATGATGACAAGCACCACCACCACCACCACGACAAGGATTGTGAAATGAAACGCACCACACTGGACAGCC
CTTTGGGGAAGCTGGAGCTGTCTGGTTGTGAGCAGGGTCTGCACGAAATAATTTTTCTGGGCAAGGGGAC
GTCTGCAGCTGATGCCGTGGAGGTCCCAGCCCCCGCTGCGGTTCTCGGAGGTCCGGAGCCCCTGATGCAG
GCTACAGCCTGGCTGAATGCCTATTTCCACCAGCCCGAGGCTATCGAAGAGTTCCCCGTGCCGGCTCTTC
ACCATCCCGTTTTCCAGCAAGAGTCGTTCACCAGACAGGTGTTATGGAAGCTGCTGAAGGTTGTGAAATT
CGGAGAAGTGATTTCTTACTCTCACTTAGCAGCCCTGGCAGGCAACCCCGCAGCCACGGCAGCAGTGAAG
ACGGCACTGAGTGGCAATCCTGTCCCTATCCTGATCCCGTGCCACAGAGTGGTCCAGGGGGATTTGGATG
TGGGCGGTTACGAGGGTGGACTGGCCGTGAAGGAATGGCTTCTGGCCCATGAAGGCCACCGGTTGGGGAA
GCCAGGCTTGGGATTCGAACTGGAGGTGCTGTTCCAGGGCCCCGGTACCGCCATCACAAGTTTGTACAAA
AAAGCAGGCACC
[261 nt withheld, positions 12123-12383]
ATCAAGCAAGAGATGACCATGGAATATAAGCAGGAGTTGAAGAAACTACATGAAGAATTATGCATACTGA
AGAGAAGCTATGAAAAGCTTCAGAAAAAGCAAATGAGGGAATTCAGAGGAAATACCAAAAATCACAGGGA
AGATCGGTCTGAAATTGAGAGGTTAACTGCAAAAATAGAGGAATTCCGTCAGAAATCGCTGGACTGGGAG
AAGCAACGCTTGATTTATCAGCAACAGGTATCTTCACTGGAGGCACAAAGGAAGGCTCTGGCTGAACAAT
CAGAGATAATTCAGGCTCAGCTTGTCAATCGGAAACAGAAATTAGAGTCTGTGGAACTTTCTAGCCAATC
AGAAATTCAACACTTAAGCAGTAAACTGGAGCGGGCTAATGACACTATCTGTGCCAATGAGTTGGAAATA
GAGCGCCTCACCATGAGGGTCAATGACTTGGTTGGAACCAGTATGACTGTCCTACAGGAGCAGCAGCAAA
AAGAAGAAAAATTGAGGGAATCTGAAAAACTATTAGAGGCTCTGCAGGAAGAAAAGAGAGAATTGAAGGC
AGCTCTTCAGTCTCAAGAAAATCTCATACATGAGGCCAGAATACAAAAGGAGAAGTTACAAGAAAAAGTA
AAGGCAACTAACACTCAACATGCTGTAGAAGCTATAAGTTTGGAATCTGTGAGTGCAACGTGTAAACAGC
TGAGCCAAGAACTAATGGAAAAATATGAAGAACTGAAGAGGATGGAAGCACATAACAATGAATACAAAGC
AGAGATTAAGAAGTTGAAAGAACAGATTTTACAGGGTGAACAAAGTTACAGTTCTGCACTAGAAGGAATG
AAGATGGAAATCTCCCATCTAACTCAGGAGTTACATCAGCGAGATATCACTATTGCTTCCACCAAAGGTT
CTTCCTCAGACATGGAAAAGCGACTCAGAGCAGAGATGCAAAAGGCAGAAGACAAAGCAGTAGAGCATAA
GGAGATTTTGGATCAGCTGGAGTCACTCAAATTAGAAAATCGTCATCTTTCTGAAATGGTGATGAAATTG
GAATTGGGTTTACATGAGTGTTCCTTGCCTGTATCTCCCCTTGGTTCAATAGCTACCAGATTTTTGGAAG
AGGAGGAACTGAGGTCTCATCACATTCTAGAGCGCTTGGATGCCCATATTGAAGAACTAAAAAGAGAGAG
TGAAAAGACAGTGAGACAATTCACAGCCTTAAAGTAGATACCCAGCTTTC
