Features (pLannotate 1.2.2; 31 found; start..end, strand, type, name):
     85..196     +  polyA_signal   bGH poly(A) signal: bovine growth hormone polyadenylation signal
    737..2294    -  rep_origin     oriP (fragment): Epstein-Barr virus oriP replication origin (Yates et al., 2000)
   2407..2625    -  CDS            gL (fragment): GL_EBVB9 - Experimental evidence at protein level: Swiss-Prot protein existence level 1. The heterodimer glycoprotein H-glycoprotein L is required for the fusion of viral and plasma membranes leading to virus entry into the host cell. Acts as a functional inhibitor of gH and maintains gH in an inhibited form. Upon binding to host integrins, gL dissociates from gH leading to activation of the viral fusion glycoproteins gB and gH. Fusion of EBV with B-lymphocytes requires the additional receptor- binding protein gp42, which forms a complex with gH/gL. The heterodimer gH/gL targets also host EPHA
   2708..4634    -  CDS            EBNA1 (fragment): Epstein-Barr nuclear antigen 1, also known as EBNA-1 crucial for latent viral infection, and for episomal amplification of vectors containing the oriP origin (Okita et al., 2013)
   4672..5016    -  CDS            BRRF2_EBVB9 (fragment): Protein inferred from homology: Swiss-Prot protein existence level 3. From Epstein-Barr virus (strain B95-8) (HHV-4) (Human herpesvirus 4).
   5019..5042    -  promoter       tet promoter (fragment): E. coli promoter for tetracycline efflux protein gene
   5155..5259    +  promoter       AmpR promoter: bla
   5260..6120    +  CDS            AmpR: β-lactamase; bla; confers resistance to ampicillin, carbenicillin, and related antibiotics
   6291..6879    +  rep_origin     ori: high-copy-number ColE1/pMB1/pBR322/pUC origin of replication
   6925..7048    -  CDS            TcR (fragment): tetracycline efflux protein; tet; confers resistance to tetracycline
   7086..7383    +  promoter       SV40 promoter: SV40 enhancer and early promoter
   7460..8059    +  CDS            PuroR: puromycin N-acetyltransferase; pac from Streptomyces alboniger; confers resistance to puromycin
   8150..8284    +  polyA_signal   SV40 poly(A) signal: SV40 polyadenylation signal
   8406..8458    -  misc_feature   bom (fragment): basis of mobility region from pBR322
   8589..8682    +  ncRNA          Retro dr1: Accession: RF00214 - Retrovirus direct repeat 1 (dr1)
   8718..8979    +  promoter       RSV promoter: Rous sarcoma virus enhancer/promoter
   9005..9065    +  promoter       SV40 promoter (fragment): SV40 early promoter
   9096..9668    +  intron         β-globin intron: intron from rabbit β-globin gene
   9723..9741    +  promoter       T7 promoter: promoter for bacteriophage T7 RNA polymerase
   9752..10372   +  CDS            tetR: TETR2_ECOLX - Experimental evidence at protein level: Swiss-Prot protein existence level 1. TetR is the repressor of the tetracycline resistance element; its N-terminal region forms a helix-turn-helix structure and binds DNA. Binding of tetracycline to TetR reduces the repressor affinity for the tetracycline resistance gene (tetA) promoter operator sites. From Escherichia coli.
  10414..10535   +  polyA_signal   SV40 poly(A) signal: SV40 polyadenylation signal
  10590..10969   +  enhancer       CMV enhancer: human cytomegalovirus immediate early enhancer
  10970..11173   +  promoter       CMV promoter: human cytomegalovirus (CMV) immediate early promoter
  11175..11194   +  promoter       PLtetO-1 promoter (fragment): modified phage lambda PL promoter with tet operator sites (Lutz and Bujard, 1997)
  11196..11215   +  promoter       PLtetO-1 promoter (fragment): modified phage lambda PL promoter with tet operator sites (Lutz and Bujard, 1997)
  11223..11256   +  promoter       TRE3GV promoter (fragment): 3rd-generation Tet-responsive promoter that can be activated by binding of Tet-On® 3G, optimized for retroviral and lentiviral vectors
  11372..11389   +  CDS            9xHis (fragment): 9xHis affinity tag
  11390..11932   +  CDS            MGMT (fragment): MGMT_HUMAN - Experimental evidence at protein level: Swiss-Prot protein existence level 1. Involved in the cellular defense against the biological effects of O6-methylguanine (O6-MeG) and O4-methylthymine (O4-MeT) in DNA. Repairs the methylated nucleobase in DNA by stoichiometrically transferring the methyl group to a cysteine residue in the enzyme. This is a suicide reaction: the enzyme is irreversibly inactivated. From Homo sapiens (Human).
  11976..11996   +  protein_bind   attB1: mutant version of attB; core recombination site for the Gateway® BP reaction BP Clonase™
  12002..13486   +  CDS            CEP63 (fragment) (sequence partly withheld): CEP63_HUMAN - Experimental evidence at protein level: Swiss-Prot protein existence level 1. Required for normal spindle assembly. Plays a key role in mother-centriole-dependent centriole duplication; the function seems also to involve CEP152, CDK5RAP2 and WDR62 through a stepwise assembled complex at the centrosome that recruits CDK2 required for centriole duplication. Reported to be required for centrosomal recruitment of CEP152; however, this function has been questioned (PubMed:21983783, PubMed:26297806). Also recruits CDK1 to centrosomes (PubMed:21406398). Plays a role in DNA damage respon
  13491..14      -  protein_bind   attB2 (across the origin): mutant version of attB; recombination site for the Gateway® BP reaction BP Clonase™
>Addgene plasmid #136811 | pEBTet-SNAP-Cep63 | addgene full sequence | sequence record 275927 | Addgene NGS Result
TTGTACAAAGTGGTGATGGCAGCTAGCGGCGCGCCCGGCCGCTCGAGTCTAGAGGGCCCGTTTAAACCCG
CTGATCAGCCTCGACTGTGCCTTCTAGTTGCCAGCCATCTGTTGTTTGCCCCTCCCCCGTGCCTTCCTTG
ACCCTGGAAGGTGCCACTCCCACTGTCCTTTCCTAATAAAATGAGGAAATTGCATCGCATTGTCTGAGTA
GGTGTCATTCTATTCTGGGGGGTGGGGTGGGGCAGGACAGCAAGGGGGAGGATTGGGAAGACAATAGCAG
GCTAGAGGATCGATCCCCGCCCCGGACGAACTAAACCTGACTACGACATCTCTGCCCCTTCTTCGCGGGG
CAGTGCATGTAATCCCTTCAGTTGGTTGGTACAACTTGCCAACTGGGCCCTGTTCCACATGTGACACGGG
GGGGGACCAAACACAAAGGGGTTCTCTGACTGTAGTTGACATCCTTATAAATGGATGTGCACATTTGCCA
ACACTGAGTGGCTTTCATCCTGGAGCAGACTTTGCAGTCTGTGGACTGCAACACAACATTGCCTTTATGT
GTAACTCTTGGCTGAAGCTCTTACACCAATGCTGGGGGACATGTACCTCCCAGGGGCCCAGGAAGACTAC
GGGAGGCTACACCAACGTCAATCAGAGGGGCCTGTGTAGCTACCGATAAGCGGACCCTCAAGAGGGCATT
AGCAATAGTGTTTATAAGGCCCCCTTGTTAACCCTAAACGGGTAGCATATGCTTCCCGGGTAGTAGTATA
TACTATCCAGACTAACCCTAATTCAATAGCATATGTTACCCAACGGGAAGCATATGCTATCGAATTAGGG
TTAGTAAAAGGGTCCTAAGGAACAGCGATATCTCCCACCCCATGAGCTGTCACGGTTTTATTTACATGGG
GTCAGGATTCCACGAGGGTAGTGAACCATTTTAGTCACAAGGGCAGTGGCTGAAGATCAAGGAGCGGGCA
GTGAACTCTCCTGAATCTTCGCCTGCTTCTTCATTCTCCTTCGTTTAGCTAATAGAATAACTGCTGAGTT
GTGAACAGTAAGGTGTATGTGAGGTGCTCGAAAACAAGGTTTCAGGTGACGCCCCCAGAATAAAATTTGG
ACGGGGGGTTCAGTGGTGGCATTGTGCTATGACACCAATATAACCCTCACAAACCCCTTGGGCAATAAAT
ACTAGTGTAGGAATGAAACATTCTGAATATCTTTAACAATAGAAATCCATGGGGTGGGGACAAGCCGTAA
AGACTGGATGTCCATCTCACACGAATTTATGGCTATGGGCAACACATAATCCTAGTGCAATATGATACTG
GGGTTATTAAGATGTGTCCCAGGCAGGGACCAAGACAGGTGAACCATGTTGTTACACTCTATTTGTAACA
AGGGGAAAGAGAGTGGACGCCGACAGCAGCGGACTCCACTGGTTGTCTCTAACACCCCCGAAAATTAAAC
GGGGCTCCACGCCAATGGGGCCCATAAACAAAGACAAGTGGCCACTCTTTTTTTTGAAATTGTGGAGTGG
GGGCACGCGTCAGCCCCCACACGCCGCCCTGCGGTTTTGGACTGTAAAATAAGGGTGTAATAACTTGGCT
GATTGTAACCCCGCTAACCACTGCGGTCAAACCACTTGCCCACAAAACCACTAATGGCACCCCGGGGAAT
ACCTGCATAAGTAGGTGGGCGGGCCAAGATAGGGGCGCGATTGCTGCGATCTGGAGGACAAATTACACAC
ACTTGCGCCTGAGCGCCAAGCACAGGGTTGTTGGTCCTCATATTCACGAGGTCGCTGAGAGCACGGTGGG
CTAATGTTGCCATGGGTAGCATATACTACCCAAATATCTGGATAGCATATGCTATCCTAATCTATATCTG
GGTAGCATAGGCTATCCTAATCTATATCTGGGTAGTATATGCTATCCTAATCTGTATCCGGGTAGCATAT
GCTATCCTAATAGAGATTAGGGTAGTATATGCTATCCTAATTTATATCTGGGTAGCATATACTACCCAAA
TATCTGGATAGCATATGCTATCCTAATCTATATCTGGGTAGCATATGCTATCCTAATCTATATCTGGGTA
GCATAGGCTATCCTAATCTATATCTGGGTAGCATATGCTATCCTAATCTATATCTGGGTAGTATATGCTA
TCCTAATTTATATCTGGGTAGCATAGGCTATCCTAATCTATATCTGGGTAGCATATGCTATCCTAATCTA
TATCTGGGTAGTATATGCTATCCTAATCTGTATCCGGGTAGCATATGCTATCCTCATGCATATACAGTCA
GCATATGATACCCAGTAGTAGAGTGGGAGTGCTATCCTTTGCATATGCCGCCACCTCCCAAGGGGGCGTG
AATTTTCGCTGCTTGTCCTTTTCCTGCTGGTTGCTCCCATTCTTAGGTGAATTTAAGGAGGCCAGGCTAA
AGCCGTCGCATGTCTGATTGCTCACCAGGTAAATGTCGCTAATGTTTTCCAACGCGAGAAGGTGTTGAGC
GCGGAGCTGAGTGACGTGACAACATGGGTATGCCCAATTGCCCCATGTTGGGAGGACGAAAATGGTGACA
AGACAGATGGCCAGAAATACACCAACAGCACGCATGATGTCTACTGGGGATTTATTCTTTAGTGCGGGGG
AATACACGGCTTTTAATACGATTGAGGGCGTCTCCTAACAAGTTACATCACTCCTGCCCTTCCTCACCCT
CATCTCCATCACCTCCTTCATCTCCGTCATCTCCGTCATCACCCTCCGCGGCAGCCCCTTCCACCATAGG
TGGAAACCAGGGAGGCAAATCTACTCCATCGTCAAAGCTGCACACAGTCACCCTGATATTGCAGGTAGGA
GCGGGCTTTGTCATAACAAGGTCCTTAATCGCATCCTTCAAAACCTCAGCAAATATATGAGTTTGTAAAA
AGACCATGAAATAACAGACAATGGACTCCCTTAGCGGGCCAGGTTGTGGGCCGGGTCCAGGGGCCATTCC
AAAGGGGAGACGACTCAATGGTGTAAGACGACATTGTGGAATAGCAAGGGCAGTTCCTCGCCTTAGGTTG
TAAAGGGAGGTCTTACTACCTCCATATACGAACACACCGGCGACCCAAGTTCCTTCGTCGGTAGTCCTTT
CTACGTGACTCCTAGCCAGGAGAGCTCTTAAACCTTCTGCAATGTTCTCAAATTTCGGGTTGGAACCTCC
TTGACCACGATGCTTTCCAAACCACCCTCCTTTTTTGCGCCTGCCTCCATCACCCTGACCCCGGGGTCCA
GTGCTTGGGCCTTCTCCTGGGTCATCTGCGGGGCCCTGCTCTATCGCTCCCGGGGGCACGTCAGGCTCAC
CATCTGGGCCACCTTCTTGGTGGTATTCAAAATAATCGGCTTCCCCTACAGGGTGGAAAAATGGCCTTCT
ACCTGGAGGGGGCCTGCGCGGTGGAGACCCGGATGATGATGACTGACTACTGGGACTCCTGGGCCTCTTT
TCTCCACGTCCACGACCTCTCCCCCTGGCTCTTTCACGACTTCCCCCCCTGGCTCTTTCACGTCCTCTAC
CCCGGCGGCCTCCACTACCTCCTCGACCCCGGCCTCCACTACCTCCTCGACCCCGGCCTCCACTGCCTCC
TCGACCCCGGCCTCCACCTCCTGCTCCTGCCCCTCCTGCTCCTGCCCCTCCTCCTGCTCCTGCCCCTCCT
GCCCCTCCTGCTCCTGCCCCTCCTGCCCCTCCTGCTCCTGCCCCTCCTGCCCCTCCTGCTCCTGCCCCTC
CTGCCCCTCCTCCTGCTCCTGCCCCTCCTGCCCCTCCTCCTGCTCCTGCCCCTCCTGCCCCTCCTGCTCC
TGCCCCTCCTSCCCCTCCTGCTCCTGCCCCTCCTGCCCCTCCTGCTCCTSCCCCTCCTGCTCCTGCCCCT
CCTGCTCCTGCCCCTCCTGCTCCTGCCCCTCCTGCCCCTCCTGCCCCTCCTCCTGCTCCTGCCCCTCCTG
CTCCTKCCCCTCCTGCCCCTCCTGCCCCTCCTGCTCCTGCCCCTCCTCCTGCTCCTCCCCCYCCTSCYCC
YCCYSCCCCTCCTCCTGCTCCTGCCCCTCCTGCCCCTCCTCCTSCTCCTGCCCCTCCTCCTGCTCCTSCC
CCTCCTGCCCCTCCTGCCCCTCCTCCTGCTCCTSCCCCTCCTGCCCCTCCTCCTGCYCCTKCCCCYACCT
CCTSCTCCYSCCCCTCCWSCCCCTCCTSCCCCTCCTCCTGCTCCTGCCCCTCCTCCTGCTCCTGCCCCTC
CTGCCCCTCCTGCCCCTCCTGCCCCTCCTCCTGCTCCTGCCCCTCCTCCTGCTCCTGCCCCTCCTGCTCC
TGCCCCTCCCGCTCCTGCTCCTGCTCCTGTTCCACCGTGGGTCCCTTTGCAGCCAATGCAACTTGGACGT
TTTTGGGGTCTCCGGACACCATCTCTATGTCTTGGCCCTGATCCTGAGCCGCCCGGGGCTCCTGGTCTTC
CGCCTCCTCGTCCTCGTCCTCTTCCCCGTCCTCGTCCATGGTTATCACCCCCTCTTCTTTGAGGTCCACT
GCCGCCGGAGCCTTCTGGTCCAGATGTGTCTCCCTTCTCTCCTAGGCCATTTCCAGGTCCTGTACCTGGC
CCCTCGTCAGACATGATTCACACTAAAAGAGATCAATAGACATCTTTATTAGACGACGCTCAGTGAATAC
AGGGAGTGCAGACTCCTGCCCCCTCCAACAGCCCCCCCACCCTCATCCCCTTCATGGTCGCTGTCAGACA
GATCCAGGTCTGAAAATTCCCCATCCTCCGAACCATCCTCGTCCTCATCACCAATTACTCGCAGCCCGGA
AAACTCCCGCTGAACATCCTCAAGATTTGCGTCCTGAGCCTCAAGCCAGGCCTCAAATTCCTCGTCCCCC
TTTTTGCTGGACGGTAGGGATGGGGATTCTCGGGACCCCTCCTCTTCCTCTTCAAGGTCACCAGACAGAG
ATGCTACTGGGGCAACGGAAGAAAAGCTGGGTGCGGCCTGTGAGGATCAGCTTATCGATGATAAGCTGTC
AAACATGAGAATTCTTGAAGACGAAAGGGCCTCGTGATACGCCTATTTTTATAGGTTAATGTCATGATAA
TAATGGTTTCTTAGACGTCAGGTGGCACTTTTCGGGGAAATGTGCGCGGAACCCCTATTTGTTTATTTTT
CTAAATACATTCAAATATGTATCCGCTCATGAGACAATAACCCTGATAAATGCTTCAATAATATTGAAAA
AGGAAGAGTATGAGTATTCAACATTTCCGTGTCGCCCTTATTCCCTTTTTTGCGGCATTTTGCCTTCCTG
TTTTTGCTCACCCAGAAACGCTGGTGAAAGTAAAAGATGCTGAAGATCAGTTGGGTGCACGAGTGGGTTA
CATCGAACTGGATCTCAACAGCGGTAAGATCCTTGAGAGTTTTCGCCCCGAAGAACGTTTTCCAATGATG
AGCACTTTTAAAGTTCTGCTATGTGGCGCGGTATTATCCCGTGTTGACGCCGGGCAAGAGCAACTCGGTC
GCCGCATACACTATTCTCAGAATGACTTGGTTGAGTACTCACCAGTCACAGAAAAGCATCTTACGGATGG
CATGACAGTAAGAGAATTATGCAGTGCTGCCATAACCATGAGTGATAACACTGCGGCCAACTTACTTCTG
ACAACGATCGGAGGACCGAAGGAGCTAACCGCTTTTTTGCACAACATGGGGGATCATGTAACTCGCCTTG
ATCGTTGGGAACCGGAGCTGAATGAAGCCATACCAAACGACGAGCGTGACACCACGATGCCTGCAGCAAT
GGCAACAACGTTGCGCAAACTATTAACTGGCGAACTACTTACTCTAGCTTCCCGGCAACAATTAATAGAC
TGGATGGAGGCGGATAAAGTTGCAGGACCACTTCTGCGCTCGGCCCTTCCGGCTGGCTGGTTTATTGCTG
ATAAATCTGGAGCCGGTGAGCGTGGGTCTCGCGGTATCATTGCAGCACTGGGGCCAGATGGTAAGCCCTC
CCGTATCGTAGTTATCTACACGACGGGGAGTCAGGCAACTATGGATGAACGAAATAGACAGATCGCTGAG
ATAGGTGCCTCACTGATTAAGCATTGGTAACTGTCAGACCAAGTTTACTCATATATACTTTAGATTGATT
TAAAACTTCATTTTTAATTTAAAAGGATCTAGGTGAAGATCCTTTTTGATAATCTCATGACCAAAATCCC
TTAACGTGAGTTTTCGTTCCACTGAGCGTCAGACCCCGTAGAAAAGATCAAAGGATCTTCTTGAGATCCT
TTTTTTCTGCGCGTAATCTGCTGCTTGCAAACAAAAAAACCACCGCTACCAGCGGTGGTTTGTTTGCCGG
ATCAAGAGCTACCAACTCTTTTTCCGAAGGTAACTGGCTTCAGCAGAGCGCAGATACCAAATACTGTCCT
TCTAGTGTAGCCGTAGTTAGGCCACCACTTCAAGAACTCTGTAGCACCGCCTACATACCTCGCTCTGCTA
ATCCTGTTACCAGTGGCTGCTGCCAGTGGCGATAAGTCGTGTCTTACCGGGTTGGACTCAAGACGATAGT
TACCGGATAAGGCGCAGCGGTCGGGCTGAACGGGGGGTTCGTGCACACAGCCCAGCTTGGAGCGAACGAC
CTACACCGAACTGAGATACCTACAGCGTGAGCTATGAGAAAGCGCCACGCTTCCCGAAGGGAGAAAGGCG
GACAGGTATCCGGTAAGCGGCAGGGTCGGAACAGGAGAGCGCACGAGGGAGCTTCCAGGGGGAAACGCCT
GGTATCTTTATAGTCCTGTCGGGTTTCGCCACCTCTGACTTGAGCGTCGATTTTTGTGATGCTCGTCAGG
GGGGCGGAGCCTATGGAAAAACGCCAGCAACGCGGCCTTTTTACGGTTCCTGGCCTTTTGCTGGCCTTGA
AGCTGTCCCTGATGGTCGTCATCTACCTGCCTGGACAGCATGGCCTGCAACGCGGGCATCCCGATGCCGC
CGGAAGCGAGAAGAATCATAATGGGGAAGGCCATCCAGCCTCGCGTCGAACTAGATGATCCGGCTGTGGA
ATGTGTGTCAGTTAGGGTGTGGAAAGTCCCCAGGCTCCCCAGCAGGCAGAAGTATGCAAAGCATGCATCT
CAATTAGTCAGCAACCAGGTGTGGAAAGTCCCCAGGCTCCCCAGCAGGCAGAAGTATGCAAAGCATGCAT
CTCAATTAGTCAGCAACCATAGTCCCGCCCCTAACTCCGCCCATCCCGCCCCTAACTCCGCCCAGTTCCG
CCCATTCTCCGCCCCATGGCTGACTAATTTTTTTTATTTATGCAGAGGCCGAGGCCGCCTCGGCCTCTGA
GCTATTCCAGAAGTAGTGAGGAGGCTTTTTTGGAGGGTGACCGCCACGACCGGTGCCGCCACCATCCCCT
GACCCACGCCCCTGACCCCTCACAAGGAGACGACCTTCCATGACCGAGTACAAGCCCACGGTGCGCCTCG
CCACCCGCGACGACGTCCCCCGGGCCGTACGCACCCTCGCCGCCGCGTTCGCCGACTACCCCGCCACGCG
CCACACCGTCGACCCCGACCGCCACATCGAACGCGTCACCGAGCTGCAAGAACTCTTCCTCACGCGCGTC
GGGCTCGACATCGGCAAGGTGTGGGTCGCGGACGACGGCGCCGCGGTGGCGGTCTGGACCACGCCGGAGA
GCGTCGAAGCGGGGGCGGTGTTCGCCGAGATCGGCCCGCGCATGGCCGAGTTGAGCGGTTCCCGGCTGGC
CGCGCAGCAACAGATGGAAGGCCTCCTGGCGCCGCACCGGCCCAAGGAGCCCGCGTGGTTCCTGGCCACC
GTCGGCGTCTCGCCCGACCACCAGGGCAAGGGTCTGGGCAGCGCCGTCGTGCTCCCCGGAGTGGAGGCGG
CCGAGCGCGCCGGGGTGCCCGCCTTCCTGGAGACCTCCGCGCCCCGCAACCTCCCCTTCTACGAGCGGCT
CGGCTTCACCGTCACCGCCGACGTCGAGGTGCCCGAAGGACCGCGCACCTGGTGCATGACCCGCAAGCCC
GGTGCCTGACGCCCGCCCCACGACCCGCAGCGCCCGACCGAAAGGAGCGCACGACCCGGTCCGACGCGGC
CCGACGGGTCCGAGGGGGGTCGACCTCGAAACTTGTTTATTGCAGCTTATAATGGTTACAAATAAAGCAA
TAGCATCACAAATTTCACAAATAAAGCATTTTTTTCACTGCATTCTAGTTGTGGTTTGTCCAAACTCATC
AATGTATCTTATCATGTCTGGATCTGATCCGAACCCCTTCCTCGACCAATTCTCATGTTTGACAGCTTAT
CATCGCAGATCCGGGCAACGTTGTTGCCATTGCTCGACCAATTCTCATGTTTGACAGCTTATCATCGCAG
ATCCGTATGGTGCACTCTCAGTACAATCTGCTCTGATGCCGCATAGTTAAGCCAGTATCTGCTCCCTGCT
TGTGTGTTGGAGGTCGCTGAGTAGTGCGCGAGCAAAATTTAAGCTACAACAAGGCAAGGCTTGACCGACA
ATTGCATGAAGAATCTGCTTAGGGTTAGGCGTTTTGCGCTGCTTCGCGATGTACGGGCCAGATATACGCG
TATCTGAGGGGACTAGGGTGTGTTTAGGCGAAAAGCGGGGCTTCGGTTGTACGCGGTTAGGAGTCCCCTC
AGGATATAGTAGTTTCGCTTTTGCATAGGGAGGGGGAAATGTAGTCTTATGCAATACTCTTGTAGTCTTG
CAACATGGTAACGATGAGTTAGCAACATGCCTTACAAGGAGAGAAAAAGCACCGTGCATGCCGATTGGTG
GAAGTAAGGTGGTACGATCGTGCCTTATTAGGAAGGCAACAGACGGGTCTGACATGGATTGGACGAACCA
CTGAATTCCGCATTGCAGAGATATTGTATTTAAGTGCCTAGCTCGATACAATAAACGCCATTTGACCATT
CACCACATTGGTGTGCACCTCCAAGCTGGCCGGGGATCCTCTAGGGCCTCTGAGCTATTCCAGAAGTAGT
GAAGAGGCTTTTTTGGAGGCCTAGGCTTTTGCAAAAAGCTCCGGATCGATCCTGAGAACTTCAGGGTGAG
TTTGGGGACCCTTGATTGTTCTTTCTTTTTCGCTATTGTAAAATTCATGTTATATGGAGGGGGCAAAGTT
TTCAGGGTGTTGTTTAGAATGGGAAGATGTCCCTTGTATCACCATGGACCCTCATGATAATTTTGTTTCT
TTCACTTTCTACTCTGTTGACAACCATTGTCTCCTCTTATTTTCTTTTCATTTTCTGTAACTTTTTCGTT
AAACTTTAGCTTGCATTTGTAACGAATTTTTAAATTCACTTTTGTTTATTTGTCAGATTGTAAGTACTTT
CTCTAATCACTTTTTTTTCAAGGCAATCAGGGTATATTATATTGTACTTCAGCACAGTTTTAGAGAACAA
TTGTTATAATTAAATGATAAGGTAGAATATTTCTGCATATAAATTCTGGCTGGCGTGGAAATATTCTTAT
TGGTAGAAACAACTACATCCTGGTCATCATCCTGCCTTTCTCTTTATGGTTACAATGATATACACTGTTT
GAGATGAGGATAAAATACTCTGAGTCCAAACCGGGCCCCTCTGCTAACCATGTTCATGCCTTCTTCTTTT
TCCTACAGCTCCTGGGCAACGTGCTGGTTATTGTGCTGTCTCATCATTTTGGCAAAGAATTGTAATACGA
CTCACTATAGGGCGAATTGATATGTCTAGATTAGATAAAAGTAAAGTGATTAACAGCGCATTAGAGCTGC
TTAATGAGGTCGGAATCGAAGGTTTAACAACCCGTAAACTCGCCCAGAAGCTAGGTGTAGAGCAGCCTAC
ATTGTATTGGCATGTAAAAAATAAGCGGGCTTTGCTCGACGCCTTAGCCATTGAGATGTTAGATAGGCAC
CATACTCACTTTTGCCCTTTAGAAGGGGAAAGCTGGCAAGATTTTTTACGTAATAACGCTAAAAGTTTTA
GATGTGCTTTACTAAGTCATCGCGATGGAGCAAAAGTACATTTAGGTACACGGCCTACAGAAAAACAGTA
TGAAACTCTCGAAAATCAATTAGCCTTTTTATGCCAACAAGGTTTTTCACTAGAGAATGCATTATATGCA
CTCAGCGCTGTGGGGCATTTTACTTTAGGTTGCGTATTGGAAGATCAAGAGCATCAAGTCGCTAAAGAAG
AAAGGGAAACACCTACTACTGATAGTATGCCGCCATTATTACGACAAGCTATCGAATTATTTGATCACCA
AGGTGCAGAGCCAGCCTTCTTATTCGGCCTTGAATTGATCATATGCGGATTAGAAAAACAACTTAAATGT
GAAAGTGGGTCCGCGTACAGCGGATCCCGGGAATTCAGATCTTATTAAAGCAGAACTTGTTTATTGCAGC
TTATAATGGTTACAAATAAAGCAATAGCATCACAAATTTCACAAATAAAGCATTTTTTTCACTGCATTCT
AGTTGTGGTTTGTCCAAACTCATCAATGTATCTTATCATGTCTGGTCGAATCCATGGCGCAGAACTGGTA
GGTATGGAAGATCCGCGTTGACATTGATTATTGACTAGTTATTAATAGTAATCAATTACGGGGTCATTAG
TTCATAGCCCATATATGGAGTTCCGCGTTACATAACTTACGGTAAATGGCCCGCCTGGCTGACCGCCCAA
CGACCCCCGCCCATTGACGTCAATAATGACGTATGTTCCCATAGTAACGCCAATAGGGACTTTCCATTGA
CGTCAATGGGTGGAGTATTTACGGTAAACTGCCCACTTGGCAGTACATCAAGTGTATCATATGCCAAGTA
CGCCCCCTATTGACGTCAATGACGGTAAATGGCCCGCCTGGCATTATGCCCAGTACATGACCTTATGGGA
CTTTCCTACTTGGCAGTACATCTACGTATTAGTCATCGCTATTACCATGGTGATGCGGTTTTGGCAGTAC
ATCAATGGGCGTGGATAGCGGTTTGACTCACGGGGATTTCCAAGTCTCCACCCCATTGACGTCAATGGGA
GTTTGTTTTGGCACCAAAATCAACGGGACTTTCCAAAATGTCGTAACAACTCCGCCCCATTGACGCAAAT
GGGCGGTAGGCGTGTACGGTGGGAGGTCTATATAAGCAGAGCTCTCCCTATCAGTGATAGAGATCTCCCT
ATCAGTGATAGAGATCGTCGACGAGCTCGTTTAGTGAACCGTCAGATCGCCTGGAGACGCCATCCACGCT
GTTTTGACCTCCATAGAAGACACCGGGACCGATCCAGCCTCCGGACTCTAGCGTTTAAACTTAAGCTTAC
CACCATGGATTATAAAGACGATGATGACAAGCACCACCACCACCACCACGACAAGGATTGTGAAATGAAA
CGCACCACACTGGACAGCCCTTTGGGGAAGCTGGAGCTGTCTGGTTGTGAGCAGGGTCTGCACGAAATAA
TTTTTCTGGGCAAGGGGACGTCTGCAGCTGATGCCGTGGAGGTCCCAGCCCCCGCTGCGGTTCTCGGAGG
TCCGGAGCCCCTGATGCAGGCTACAGCCTGGCTGAATGCCTATTTCCACCAGCCCGAGGCTATCGAAGAG
TTCCCCGTGCCGGCTCTTCACCATCCCGTTTTCCAGCAAGAGTCGTTCACCAGACAGGTGTTATGGAAGC
TGCTGAAGGTTGTGAAATTCGGAGAAGTGATTTCTTACTCTCACTTAGCAGCCCTGGCAGGCAACCCCGC
AGCCACGGCAGCAGTGAAGACGGCACTGAGTGGCAATCCTGTCCCTATCCTGATCCCGTGCCACAGAGTG
GTCCAGGGGGATTTGGATGTGGGCGGTTACGAGGGTGGACTGGCCGTGAAGGAATGGCTTCTGGCCCATG
AAGGCCACCGGTTGGGGAAGCCAGGCTTGGGATTCGAACTGGAGGTGCTGTTCCAGGGCCCCGGTACCGC
CATCACAAGTTTGTACAAAAAAGCAGGCACC
[261 nt withheld, positions 12002-12262]
ATCAAGCAAGAGATGACCATGGAATATAAGCAGGAGTTGAAGAAACTACATGAAGAATTATGCATACTGA
AGAGAAGCTATGAAAAGCTTCAGAAAAAGCAAATGAGGGAATTCAGAGGAAATACCAAAAATCACAGGGA
AGATCGGTCTGAAATTGAGAGGTTAACTGCAAAAATAGAGGAATTCCGTCAGAAATCGCTGGACTGGGAG
AAGCAACGCTTGATTTATCAGCAACAGGTATCTTCACTGGAGGCACAAAGGAAGGCTCTGGCTGAACAAT
CAGAGATAATTCAGGCTCAGCTTGTCAATCGGAAACAGAAATTAGAGTCTGTGGAACTTTCTAGCCAATC
AGAAATTCAACACTTAAGCAGTAAACTGGAGCGGGCTAATGACACTATCTGTGCCAATGAGTTGGAAATA
GAGCGCCTCACCATGAGGGTCAATGACTTGGTTGGAACCAGTATGACTGTCCTACAGGAGCAGCAGCAAA
AAGAAGAAAAATTGAGGGAATCTGAAAAACTATTAGAGGCTCTGCAGGAAGAAAAGAGAGAATTGAAGGC
AGCTCTTCAGTCTCAAGAAAATCTCATACATGAGGCCAGAATACAAAAGGAGAAGTTACAAGAAAAAGTA
AAGGCAACTAACACTCAACATGCTGTAGAAGCTATAAGTTTGGAATCTGTGAGTGCAACGTGTAAACAGC
TGAGCCAAGAACTAATGGAAAAATATGAAGAACTGAAGAGGATGGAAGCACATAACAATGAATACAAAGC
AGAGATTAAGAAGTTGAAAGAACAGATTTTACAGGGTGAACAAAGTTACAGTTCTGCACTAGAAGGAATG
AAGATGGAAATCTCCCATCTAACTCAGGAGTTACATCAGCGAGATATCACTATTGCTTCCACCAAAGGTT
CTTCCTCAGACATGGAAAAGCGACTCAGAGCAGAGATGCAAAAGGCAGAAGACAAAGCAGTAGAGCATAA
GGAGATTTTGGATCAGCTGGAGTCACTCAAATTAGAAAATCGTCATCTTTCTGAAATGGTGATGAAATTG
GAATTGGGTTTACATGAGTGTTCCTTGCCTGTATCTCCCCTTGGTTCAATAGCTACCAGATTTTTGGAAG
AGGAGGAACTGAGGTCTCATCACATTCTAGAGCGCTTGGATGCCCATATTGAAGAACTAAAAAGAGAGAG
TGAAAAGACAGTGAGACAATTCACAGCCTTAAAGTAGAACCCAGCTTTC
