>Addgene plasmid #136811 | pEBTet-SNAP-Cep63 | depositor partial sequence | sequence record 264055 | Insert
ATGGGCGGTAGGCGTGTACGGTGGGAGGTCTATATAAGCAGAGCTCTCCCTATCAGTGATAGAGATCTCC
CTATCAGTGATAGAGATCGTCGACGAGCTCGTTTAGTGAACCGTCAGATCGCCTGGAGACGCCATCCACG
CTGTTTTGACCTCCATAGAAGACACCGGGACCGATCCAGCCTCCGGACTCTAGCGTTTAAACTTAAGCTT
ACCACCATGGATTATAAAGACGATGATGACAAGCACCACCACCACCACCACGACAAGGATTGTGAAATGA
AACGCACCACACTGGACAGCCCTTTGGGGAAGCTGGAGCTGTCTGGTTGTGAGCAGGGTCTGCACGAAAT
AATTTTTCTGGGCAAGGGGACGTCTGCAGCTGATGCCGTGGAGGTCCCAGCCCCCGCTGCGGTTCTCGGA
GGTCCGGAGCCCCTGATGCAGGCTACAGCCTGGCTGAATGCCTATTTCCACCAGCCCGAGGCTATCGAAG
AGTTCCCCGTGCCGGCTCTTCACCATCCCGTTTTCCAGCAAGAGTCGTTCACCAGACAGGTGTTATGGAA
GCTGCTGAAGGTTGTGAAATTCGGAGAAGTGATTTCTTACTCTCACTTAGCAGCCCTGGCAGGCAACCCC
GCAGCCACGGCAGCAGTGAAGACGGCACTGAGTGGCAATCCTGTCCCTATCCTGATCCCGTGCCACAGAG
TGGTCCAGGGGGATTTGGATGTGGGCGGTTACGAGGGTGGACTGGCCGTGAAGGAATGGCTTCTGGCCCA
TGAAGGCCACCGGTTGGGGAAGCCAGGCTTGGGATTCGAACTGGAGGTGCTGTTCCAGGGCCCCGGTACC
GCCATCACAAGTTTGTACAAAAAAGCAGGCACC
[261 nt withheld, positions 874-1134]
ATCAAGCAAGAGATGACCATGGAATATAAGCAGGAGTTGAAGAAACTACATGAAGAATTATGCATACTGA
AGAGAAGCTATGAAAAGCTTCAGAAAAAGCAAATGAGGGAATTCAGAGGAAATACCAAAAATCACAGGGA
AGATCGGTCTGAAATTGAGAGGTTAACTGCAAAAATAGAGGAATTCCGTCAGAAATCGCTGGACTGGGAG
AAGCAACGCTTGATTTATCAGCAACAGGTATCTTCACTGGAGGCACAAAGGAAGGCTCTGGCTGAACAAT
CAGAGATAATTCAGGCTCAGCTTGTCAATCGGAAACAGAAATTAGAGTCTGTGGAACTTTCTAGCCAATC
AGAAATTCAACACTTAAGCAGTAAACTGGAGCGGGCTAATGACACTATCTGTGCCAATGAGTTGGAAATA
GAGCGCCTCACCATGAGGGTCAATGACTTGGTTGGAACCAGTATGACTGTCCTACAGGAGCAGCAGCAAA
AAGAAGAAAAATTGAGGGAATCTGAAAAACTATTAGAGGCTCTGCAGGAAGAAAAGAGAGAATTGAAGGC
AGCTCTTCAGTCTCAAGAAAATCTCATACATGAGGCCAGAATACAAAAGGAGAAGTTACAAGAAAAAGTA
AAGGCAACTAACACTCAACATGCTGTAGAAGCTATAAGTTTGGAATCTGTGAGTGCAACGTGTAAACAGC
TGAGCCAAGAACTAATGGAAAAATATGAAGAACTGAAGAGGATGGAAGCACATAACAATGAATACAAAGC
AGAGATTAAGAAGTTGAAAGAACAGATTTTACAGGGTGAACAAAGTTACAGTTCTGCACTAGAAGGAATG
AAGATGGAAATCTCCCATCTAACTCAGGAGTTACATCAGCGAGATATCACTATTGCTTCCACCAAAGGTT
CTTCCTCAGACATGGAAAAGCGACTCAGAGCAGAGATGCAAAAGGCAGAAGACAAAGCAGTAGAGCATAA
GGAGATTTTGGATCAGCTGGAGTCACTCAAATTAGAAAATCGTCATCTTTCTGAAATGGTGATGAAATTG
GAATTGGGTTTACATGAGTGTTCCTTGCCTGTATCTCCCCTTGGTTCAATAGCTACCAGATTTTTGGAAG
AGGAGGAACTGAGGTCTCATCACATTCTAGAGCGCTTGGATGCCCATATTGAAGAACTAAAAAGAGAGAG
TGAAAAGACAGTGAGACAATTCACAGCCTTAAAGTAG
